Addgene plasmid #131628: pGL4.23-SCP1-ccdB
Purpose: (Empty Backbone) Modified STARR-seq plasmid to measure enhancer activity (SCP1 promoter; ccdb gene at cloning site)
Depositing lab: Kevin White. Depositing organization: University of Chicago. Publication: Functional assessment of human enhancer activities using whole-genome STARR-sequencing. Liu Y, Yu S, Dhiman VK, Brunetti T, Eckart H, White KP. Genome Biol. 2017 Nov 20;18(1):219. doi: 10.1186/s13059-017-1345-5. PubMed 29151363.
Backbone
  Vector backbone: pGL4.23
  Backbone manufacturer: Promega
  Backbone size (bp): 5813
  Modifications to backbone: Minimal promoter was replaced with a synthesized Super core promoter 1 (SCP1). The CmR-ccdB suicide gene was PCR amplified from the STARR-seq vector (kindly provided by Dr. Alexander Stark) using primers containing the SphI-HF and the NdeI recognition site. It was then assembled with the linearized pGL4.23-SCP1 vector (digested by FseI) using Gibson assembly
  Vector type: Mammalian Expression, Bacterial Expression, Luciferase
  Promoter: SCP1
Growth in bacteria
  Bacterial resistance: Chloramphenicol and Ampicillin, 25 & 100 μg/mL
  Growth temperature: 37°C
  Growth strain: ccdB Survival
  Copy number: High Copy
Gene/Insert
  Cloning method: Gibson Cloning
  Sequencing primers: 5′ GTGCTGGAACACGGTAAA; 3′ CGACGGATCCTTATCGATTT
Terms and licenses: Academic/Nonprofit Terms; Industry Terms: Not Available to Industry
How to cite: pGL4.23-SCP1-ccdB was a gift from Kevin White (Addgene plasmid # 131628 ; http://n2t.net/addgene:131628 ; RRID:Addgene_131628)
