[The description below was written by a language model from this plasmid's Addgene catalogue record and pLannotate feature annotations shown in this document.]
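Description:
pGL4.23-SCP1-ccdB is an empty-backbone STARR-seq screening vector derived from the Promega luciferase reporter plasmid pGL4.23, totalling 5,813 bp. It is propagated in E. coli through a high-copy ColE1/pUC-type origin and carries an ampicillin resistance gene on the backbone. A second marker, chloramphenicol acetyltransferase, lies within the cloning cassette. Because that cassette also encodes the gyrase-poisoning toxin CcdB, the plasmid must be maintained in a ccdB-tolerant strain. A synthetic poly(A) signal and a transcriptional pause site sit upstream of the reporter unit, standard pGL4 elements that limit read-through transcription from the backbone.

In the reporter unit, the original minimal promoter was replaced with the synthetic Super Core Promoter 1 (SCP1). The feature table does not annotate SCP1, but it presumably lies in the short region preceding the firefly luc2 coding sequence. Immediately downstream of luc2, before the SV40 late polyadenylation signal, is the CmR-ccdB cassette (lac UV5 and cat promoters, CmR, a ccdA fragment and ccdB). This cassette was amplified from the original STARR-seq vector and inserted by Gibson assembly at the FseI site, with SphI and NdeI sites introduced by the primers.

Candidate enhancer fragments or genomic libraries are cloned in place of this cassette, and loss of ccdB counter-selects against uncut vector in ordinary strains. Inserts then sit in the 3′ untranslated region of the SCP1-driven transcript, so an active enhancer drives its own transcription. Its activity in transfected mammalian cells can therefore be quantified by sequencing the reporter RNA. The retained luciferase open reading frame should also allow conventional luciferase readouts of individual fragments.
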