Features (pLannotate 1.2.2; 14 found; start..end, strand, type, name):
    190..1842    +  CDS            luciferase: firefly luciferase synthetic luc2 version of the luciferase gene
   1905..1935    +  promoter       lac UV5 promoter: E. coli lac promoter with an "up" mutation
   1959..1988    +  promoter       cat promoter (fragment): promoter of the E. coli cat gene encoding chloramphenicol acetyltransferase
   1989..2648    +  CDS            CmR: chloramphenicol acetyltransferase; cat; confers resistance to chloramphenicol
   2827..2985    +  CDS            ccdA (fragment): CCDA_ECO57 - Also known as H, letA. Experimental evidence at protein level: Swiss-Prot protein existence level 1. Antitoxin component of a type II toxin-antitoxin (TA) system which inhibits the post-segregational killing (PSK) of plasmid-free cells, also referred to as a plasmid addiction system. Binds to and blocks the activity of CcdB; will also remove bound CcdB protein from the CcdB-GyrA complex by forming a CcdA-CcdB complex, a process termed rejuvenation. Functions as a transcriptional corepressor for the ccdAB operon, repression also requires CcdB (By similarity). From Escherichia coli
   2990..3292    +  CDS            ccdB: CCDB_ECOLI - Also known as G, letB, letD. Experimental evidence at protein level: Swiss-Prot protein existence level 1. Toxic component of a type II toxin-antitoxin (TA) system, functioning in plasmid maintainence. Responsible for the post- segregational killing (PSK) of plasmid-free cells, also referred to as a plasmid addiction system. Half-life of over 2 hours. Cell killing by CcdB is accompanied by filamentation, defects in chromosome and plasmid segregation, defects in cell division, formation of anucleate cells, decreased DNA synthesis and plasmid loss. Interferes with the activity of DN
   3367..3488    -  polyA_signal   SV40 poly(A) signal: SV40 polyadenylation signal
   3511..3579    -  CDS            large T antigen (fragment): large T antigen from SV40 (simian virus 40)
   3595..3727    +  CDS            TcR (fragment): tetracycline efflux protein; tet; confers resistance to tetracycline
   3907..4495    -  rep_origin     ori: high-copy-number ColE1/pMB1/pBR322/pUC origin of replication
   4695..5555    -  CDS            AmpR: β-lactamase confers resistance to ampicillin, carbenicillin, and related antibiotics
   5556..5597    -  promoter       AmpR promoter (fragment): bla
   5660..5708    +  polyA_signal   poly(A) signal: synthetic polyadenylation signal
   5722..5813    +  misc_feature   pause site: RNA polymerase II transcriptional pause signal from the human α2 globin gene
>Addgene plasmid #131628 | pGL4.23-SCP1-ccdB | addgene full sequence | sequence record 261545 | Addgene NGS Result
GGCCTAACTGGCCGGTACCTGAGCTCGCTAGCCTCGAGGATATCAAGATCTGGCCTCGGCGGCCAAGCTT
AGACACGTACTTATATAAGGGGGTGGGGGCGCGTTCGTCCTCAGTCGCGATCGAACACTCGAGCCGAGCA
GACGTGCCTACGGACCGCTTGGCAATCCGGTACTGTTGGTAAAGCCACCATGGAAGATGCCAAAAACATT
AAGAAGGGCCCAGCGCCATTCTACCCACTCGAAGACGGGACCGCCGGCGAGCAGCTGCACAAAGCCATGA
AGCGCTACGCCCTGGTGCCCGGCACCATCGCCTTTACCGACGCACATATCGAGGTGGACATTACCTACGC
CGAGTACTTCGAGATGAGCGTTCGGCTGGCAGAAGCTATGAAGCGCTATGGGCTGAATACAAACCATCGG
ATCGTGGTGTGCAGCGAGAATAGCTTGCAGTTCTTCATGCCCGTGTTGGGTGCCCTGTTCATCGGTGTGG
CTGTGGCCCCAGCTAACGACATCTACAACGAGCGCGAGCTGCTGAACAGCATGGGCATCAGCCAGCCCAC
CGTCGTATTCGTGAGCAAGAAAGGGCTGCAAAAGATCCTCAACGTGCAAAAGAAGCTACCGATCATACAA
AAGATCATCATCATGGATAGCAAGACCGACTACCAGGGCTTCCAAAGCATGTACACCTTCGTGACTTCCC
ATTTGCCACCCGGCTTCAACGAGTACGACTTCGTGCCCGAGAGCTTCGACCGGGACAAAACCATCGCCCT
GATCATGAACAGTAGTGGCAGTACCGGATTGCCCAAGGGCGTAGCCCTACCGCACCGCACCGCTTGTGTC
CGATTCAGTCATGCCCGCGACCCCATCTTCGGCAACCAGATCATCCCCGACACCGCTATCCTCAGCGTGG
TGCCATTTCACCACGGCTTCGGCATGTTCACCACGCTGGGCTACTTGATCTGCGGCTTTCGGGTCGTGCT
CATGTACCGCTTCGAGGAGGAGCTATTCTTGCGCAGCTTGCAAGACTATAAGATTCAATCTGCCCTGCTG
GTGCCCACACTATTTAGCTTCTTCGCTAAGAGCACTCTCATCGACAAGTACGACCTAAGCAACTTGCACG
AGATCGCCAGCGGCGGGGCGCCGCTCAGCAAGGAGGTAGGTGAGGCCGTGGCCAAACGCTTCCACCTACC
AGGCATCCGCCAGGGCTACGGCCTGACAGAAACAACCAGCGCCATTCTGATCACCCCCGAAGGGGACGAC
AAGCCTGGCGCAGTAGGCAAGGTGGTGCCCTTCTTCGAGGCTAAGGTGGTGGACTTGGACACCGGTAAGA
CACTGGGTGTGAACCAGCGCGGCGAGCTGTGCGTCCGTGGCCCCATGATCATGAGCGGCTACGTTAACAA
CCCCGAGGCTACAAACGCTCTCATCGACAAGGACGGCTGGCTGCACAGCGGCGACATCGCCTACTGGGAC
GAGGACGAGCACTTCTTCATCGTGGACCGGCTGAAGAGCCTGATCAAATACAAGGGCTACCAGGTAGCCC
CAGCCGAACTGGAGAGCATCCTGCTGCAACACCCCAACATCTTCGACGCCGGGGTCGCCGGCCTGCCCGA
CGACGATGCCGGCGAGCTGCCCGCCGCAGTCGTCGTGCTGGAACACGGTAAAACCATGACCGAGAAGGAG
ATCGTGGACTATGTGGCCAGCCAGGTTACAACCGCCAAGAAGCTGCGCGGTGGTGTTGTGTTCGTGGACG
AGGTGCCTAAAGGACTGACCGGCAAGTTGGACGCCCGCAAGATCCGCGAGATTCTCATTAAGGCCAAGAA
GGGCGGCAAGATCGCCGTGTAATAATTCTAGAGTCGGGGCGGGCATGCACCGGTGATATCGCGGCCGCAT
TAGGCACCCCAGGCTTTACACTTTATGCTTCCGGCTCGTATAATGTGTGGATTTTGAGTTAGGATCCGTC
GAGATTTTCAGGAGCTAAGGAAGCTAAAATGGAGAAAAAAATCACTGGATATACCACCGTTGATATATCC
CAATGGCATCGTAAAGAACATTTTGAGGCATTTCAGTCAGTTGCTCAATGTACCTATAACCAGACCGTTC
AGCTGGATATTACGGCCTTTTTAAAGACCGTAAAGAAAAATAAGCACAAGTTTTATCCGGCCTTTATTCA
CATTCTTGCCCGCCTGATGAATGCTCATCCGGAATTCCGTATGGCAATGAAAGACGGTGAGCTGGTGATA
TGGGATAGTGTTCACCCTTGTTACACCGTTTTCCATGAGCAAACTGAAACGTTTTCATCGCTCTGGAGTG
AATACCACGACGATTTCCGGCAGTTTCTACACATATATTCGCAAGATGTGGCGTGTTACGGTGAAAACCT
GGCCTATTTCCCTAAAGGGTTTATTGAGAATATGTTTTTCGTCTCAGCCAATCCCTGGGTGAGTTTCACC
AGTTTTGATTTAAACGTGGCCAATATGGACAACTTCTTCGCCCCCGTTTTCACCATGGGCAAATATTATA
CGCAAGGCGACAAGGTGCTGATGCCGCTGGCGATTCAGGTTCATCATGCCGTTTGTGATGGCTTCCATGT
CGGCAGAATGCTTAATGAATTACAACAGTACTGCGATGAGTGGCAGGGCGGGGCGTAAACGCGTGGATCC
GGCTTACTAAAAGCCAGATAACAGTATGCGTATTTGCGCGCTGATTTTTGCGGTATAAGAATATATACTG
ATATGTATACCCGAAGTATGTCAAAAAGAGGTATGCTATGAAGCAGCGTATTACAGTGACAGTTGACAGC
GACAGCTATCAGTTGCTCAAGGCATATATGATGTCAATATCTCCGGTCTGGTAAGCACAACCATGCAGAA
TGAAGCCCGTCGTCTGCGTGCCGAACGCTGGAAAGCGGAAAATCAGGAAGGGATGGCTGAGGTCGCCCGG
TTTATTGAAATGAACGGCTCTTTTGCTGACGAGAACAGGGGCTGGTGAAATGCAGTTTAAGGTTTACACC
TATAAAAGAGAGAGCCGTTATCGTCTGTTTGTGGATGTACAGAGTGATATTATTGACACGCCCGGGCGAC
GGATGGTGATCCCCCTGGCCAGTGCACGTCTGCTGTCAGATAAAGTCTCCCGTGAACTTTACCCGGTGGT
GCATATCGGGGATGAAAGCTGGCGCATGATGACCACCGATATGGCCAGTGTGCCGGTCTCCGTTATCGGG
GAAGAAGTGGCTGATCTCAGCCACCGCGAAAATGACATCAAAAACGCCATTAACCTGATGTTCTGGGGAA
TATAAATGTCAGGCTCCCTTATACACAGCCAGTCTGCAGGATATCGTCGACCATATGCCGCTTCGAGCAG
ACATGATAAGATACATTGATGAGTTTGGACAAACCACAACTAGAATGCAGTGAAAAAAATGCTTTATTTG
TGAAATTTGTGATGCTATTGCTTTATTTGTAACCATTATAAGCTGCAATAAACAAGTTAACAACAACAAT
TGCATTCATTTTATGTTTCAGGTTCAGGGGGAGGTGTGGGAGGTTTTTTAAAGCAAGTAAAACCTCTACA
AATGTGGTAAAATCGATAAGGATCCGTCGACCGATGCCCTTGAGAGCCTTCAACCCAGTCAGCTCCTTCC
GGTGGGCGCGGGGCATGACTATCGTCGCCGCACTTATGACTGTCTTCTTTATCATGCAACTCGTAGGACA
GGTGCCGGCAGCGCTCTTCCGCTTCCTCGCTCACTGACTCGCTGCGCTCGGTCGTTCGGCTGCGGCGAGC
GGTATCAGCTCACTCAAAGGCGGTAATACGGTTATCCACAGAATCAGGGGATAACGCAGGAAAGAACATG
TGAGCAAAAGGCCAGCAAAAGGCCAGGAACCGTAAAAAGGCCGCGTTGCTGGCGTTTTTCCATAGGCTCC
GCCCCCCTGACGAGCATCACAAAAATCGACGCTCAAGTCAGAGGTGGCGAAACCCGACAGGACTATAAAG
ATACCAGGCGTTTCCCCCTGGAAGCTCCCTCGTGCGCTCTCCTGTTCCGACCCTGCCGCTTACCGGATAC
CTGTCCGCCTTTCTCCCTTCGGGAAGCGTGGCGCTTTCTCATAGCTCACGCTGTAGGTATCTCAGTTCGG
TGTAGGTCGTTCGCTCCAAGCTGGGCTGTGTGCACGAACCCCCCGTTCAGCCCGACCGCTGCGCCTTATC
CGGTAACTATCGTCTTGAGTCCAACCCGGTAAGACACGACTTATCGCCACTGGCAGCAGCCACTGGTAAC
AGGATTAGCAGAGCGAGGTATGTAGGCGGTGCTACAGAGTTCTTGAAGTGGTGGCCTAACTACGGCTACA
CTAGAAGAACAGTATTTGGTATCTGCGCTCTGCTGAAGCCAGTTACCTTCGGAAAAAGAGTTGGTAGCTC
TTGATCCGGCAAACAAACCACCGCTGGTAGCGGTGGTTTTTTTGTTTGCAAGCAGCAGATTACGCGCAGA
AAAAAAGGATCTCAAGAAGATCCTTTGATCTTTTCTACGGGGTCTGACGCTCAGTGGAACGAAAACTCAC
GTTAAGGGATTTTGGTCATGAGATTATCAAAAAGGATCTTCACCTAGATCCTTTTAAATTAAAAATGAAG
TTTTAAATCAATCTAAAGTATATATGAGTAAACTTGGTCTGACAGCGGCCGCAAATGCTAAACCACTGCA
GTGGTTACCAGTGCTTGATCAGTGAGGCACCGATCTCAGCGATCTGCCTATTTCGTTCGTCCATAGTGGC
CTGACTCCCCGTCGTGTAGATCACTACGATTCGTGAGGGCTTACCATCAGGCCCCAGCGCAGCAATGATG
CCGCGAGAGCCGCGTTCACCGGCCCCCGATTTGTCAGCAATGAACCAGCCAGCAGGGAGGGCCGAGCGAA
GAAGTGGTCCTGCTACTTTGTCCGCCTCCATCCAGTCTATGAGCTGCTGTCGTGATGCTAGAGTAAGAAG
TTCGCCAGTGAGTAGTTTCCGAAGAGTTGTGGCCATTGCTACTGGCATCGTGGTATCACGCTCGTCGTTC
GGTATGGCTTCGTTCAACTCTGGTTCCCAGCGGTCAAGCCGGGTCACATGATCACCCATATTATGAAGAA
ATGCAGTCAGCTCCTTAGGGCCTCCGATCGTTGTCAGAAGTAAGTTGGCCGCGGTGTTGTCGCTCATGGT
AATGGCAGCACTACACAATTCTCTTACCGTCATGCCATCCGTAAGATGCTTTTCCGTGACCGGCGAGTAC
TCAACCAAGTCGTTTTGTGAGTAGTGTATACGGCGACCAAGCTGCTCTTGCCCGGCGTCTATACGGGACA
ACACCGCGCCACATAGCAGTACTTTGAAAGTGCTCATCATCGGGAATCGTTCTTCGGGGCGGAAAGACTC
AAGGATCTTGCCGCTATTGAGATCCAGTTCGATATAGCCCACTCTTGCACCCAGTTGATCTTCAGCATCT
TTTACTTTCACCAGCGTTTCGGGGTGTGCAAAAACAGGCAAGCAAAATGCCGCAAAGAAGGGAATGAGTG
CGACACGAAAATGTTGGATGCTCATACTCGTCCTTTTTCAATATTATTGAAGCATTTATCAGGGTTACTA
GTACGTCTCTCAAGGATAAGTAAGTAATATTAAGGTACGGGAGGTATTGGACAGGCCGCAATAAAATATC
TTTATTTTCATTACATCTGTGTGTTGGTTTTTTGTGTGAATCGATAGTACTAACATACGCTCTCCATCAA
AACAAAACGAAACAAAACAAACTAGCAAAATAGGCTGTCCCCAGTGCAAGTGCAGGTGCCAGAACATTTC
TCT
